Addgene plasmid #106473: pET28a_T7-ARG1
Purpose: Expresses acoustic reporter genes or gas vesicles (ARG1) in Escherichia coli
Depositing lab: Mikhail Shapiro. Depositing organization: California Institute of Technology. Publication: Acoustic reporter genes for noninvasive imaging of microorganisms in mammalian hosts. Bourdeau RW, Lee-Gosselin A, Lakshmanan A, Farhadi A, Kumar SR, Nety SP, Shapiro MG. Nature. 2018 Jan 3;553(7686):86-90. doi: 10.1038/nature25021. PubMed 29300010.
Backbone
  Vector backbone: pET28a
  Backbone manufacturer: Novagen
  Backbone size w/o insert (bp): 5374
  Total vector size (bp): 12129
  Vector type: Bacterial Expression
Growth in bacteria
  Bacterial resistance: Kanamycin, 50 μg/mL
  Growth temperature: 37°C
  Growth strain: DH5alpha
  Copy number: High Copy
Gene/Insert
  Gene/Insert name: ARG1 (alt names: Acoustic Reporter Gene 1; Hybrid Gas Vesicle gene cluster)
  Species: Anabaena flos-aquae and Bacillus megaterium
  Insert size (bp): 6755
  Promoter: T7
  Cloning method: Gibson Cloning
  Sequencing primers: 5′ T7_Forward; 3′ T7 terminator_Reverse
Terms and licenses: Academic/Nonprofit Terms; Industry Terms: Not Available to Industry
Depositor comments: Please note that the Addgene verified sequence differs slightly from the depositor's reference sequence linked in the Supplemental Documents section. These differences do not affect plasmid function.
How to cite: pET28a_T7-ARG1 was a gift from Mikhail Shapiro (Addgene plasmid # 106473 ; http://n2t.net/addgene:106473 ; RRID:Addgene_106473)
