[The description below was written by a language model from this plasmid's Addgene catalogue record and pLannotate feature annotations shown in this document.]
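Description:
pET28a_T7-ARG1 is a bacterial expression plasmid of about 12.1 kb built on the Novagen pET28a backbone and used to produce gas vesicles in Escherichia coli. It is maintained through a ColE1/pBR322-type origin accompanied by the bom region and the rop gene. The record lists it as high copy, although rop normally moderates copy number. Selection is with kanamycin, conferred by the aminoglycoside phosphotransferase gene. An f1 phage origin is also present. The short AmpR promoter, TcR, lacZα and SET1 matches in the automated annotation appear to be backbone remnants or incidental hits rather than functional parts.

The payload is ARG1 (Acoustic Reporter Gene 1), a roughly 6.8 kb hybrid gas vesicle gene cluster assembled by Gibson cloning from Anabaena flos-aquae and Bacillus megaterium genes. The feature table identifies gvpA, which encodes the core structural shell protein, and part of gvpC, a protein thought to stabilise the shell, both from Anabaena. Further downstream it finds the B. megaterium genes gvpS and gvpJ. Large stretches of the insert carry no annotation, so the full gene content of the cluster cannot be read from this table.

The cluster sits between a T7 promoter with an adjacent lac operator and a T7 terminator, and the plasmid carries lacI. Transcription therefore requires a host supplying T7 RNA polymerase and is inducible with IPTG. According to the record and its associated publication, the resulting gas-filled protein nanostructures serve as acoustic reporters for noninvasive imaging of microorganisms in mammalian hosts. The depositor notes that the verified sequence differs slightly from their reference, without affecting function.
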