Features (pLannotate 1.2.2; 22 found; start..end, strand, type, name):
     12..440     +  rep_origin     f1 ori (sequence partly withheld): f1 bacteriophage origin of replication; arrow indicates direction of (+) strand synthesis
    493..550     +  promoter       AmpR promoter (fragment): bla
    559..1374    -  CDS            KanR: aminoglycoside phosphotransferase; aph(3')-Ia; confers resistance to kanamycin in bacteria or G418 (Geneticin®) in eukaryotes
   1496..2084    +  rep_origin     ori: high-copy-number ColE1/pMB1/pBR322/pUC origin of replication
   2270..2409    -  misc_feature   bom: basis of mobility region from pBR322
   2511..2702    -  CDS            rop: Rop protein, which maintains plasmids at low copy number; rop
   2719..3099    +  CDS            YPB1_ECOLX: Protein predicted: Swiss-Prot protein existence level 4. From Escherichia coli.
   3171..3462    -  CDS            TcR (fragment): tetracycline efflux protein; tet; confers resistance to tetracycline
   3477..3498    -  protein_bind   CAP binding site: CAP binding activates transcription in the presence of cAMP. E. coli catabolite activator protein
   3511..4593    -  CDS            lacI: lac repressor; lacI; The lac repressor binds to the lac operator to inhibit transcription in E. coli. This inhibition can be relieved by adding lactose or isopropyl-β-D-thiogalactopyranoside (IPTG).
   4594..4671    -  promoter       lacI promoter: lacI
   4679..4958    -  CDS            TcR (fragment): tetracycline efflux protein; tet; confers resistance to tetracycline
   4980..4998    +  promoter       T7 promoter: promoter for bacteriophage T7 RNA polymerase
   4999..5023    +  protein_bind   lac operator: The lac repressor binds to the lac operator to inhibit transcription in E. coli. This inhibition can be relieved by adding lactose or isopropyl-β-D-thiogalactopyranoside (IPTG). lac repressor encoded by lacI
   5030..5048    -  CDS            lacZα (fragment): LacZα fragment of β-galactosidase; lacZ fragment
   5446..5658    +  CDS            gvpA: GVPA_DOLFA - Experimental evidence at protein level: Swiss-Prot protein existence level 1. Gas vesicles are small, hollow, gas filled protein structures that are found in several microbial planktonic microorganisms. They allow the positioning of the organism at the favorable depth for growth. GvpA type proteins form the essential core of the structure. From Dolichospermum flosaquae (Anabaena flos-aquae).
   5894..6073    +  CDS            gvpC (fragment): GVPC_DOLFA - Experimental evidence at protein level: Swiss-Prot protein existence level 1. May confer stability to the gas vesicle membranes. Gas vesicles are small, hollow, gas filled protein structures that are found in several microbial planktonic microorganisms. They allow the positioning of the organism at the favorable depth for growth. From Dolichospermum flosaquae (Anabaena flos-aquae).
   9605..9889    +  CDS            gvpS: GVPS_BACME - Protein inferred from homology: Swiss-Prot protein existence level 3. Gas vesicles are small, hollow, gas filled protein structures that are found in several microbial planktonic microorganisms. They allow the positioning of the organism at the favorable depth for growth (By similarity). From Bacillus megaterium.
  10152..10451   +  CDS            gvpJ: GVPJ_BACME - Protein inferred from homology: Swiss-Prot protein existence level 3. Gas vesicles are small, hollow, gas filled protein structures that are found in several microbial planktonic microorganisms. They allow the positioning of the organism at the favorable depth for growth. This protein could be important for the shape determination of the gas vesicle. From Bacillus megaterium.
  11870..11992   -  CDS            ydeC (fragment): YDEC_BACSU - Protein predicted: Swiss-Prot protein existence level 4. From Bacillus subtilis (strain 168).
  11996..12045   +  CDS            SET1 (fragment): solubility-enhancement tag derived from T7 phage gene 10B
  12053..12100   +  terminator     T7 terminator: transcription terminator for bacteriophage T7 RNA polymerase
>Addgene plasmid #106473 | pET28a_T7-ARG1 | addgene full sequence | sequence record 206317 | Addgene NGS Result
TGGCGAATGGG
[124 nt withheld, positions 12-135]
C
[91 nt withheld, positions 137-227]
A
[49 nt withheld, positions 229-277]
CCTTTGACGTTGGAGTCCACGTTCTTT
[37 nt withheld, positions 305-341]
ACCCTATCTCGGTCTATTCTTTTGATTTATAAGGGATTTTGCCGATTTCGGCCTATTGGTTAAAAAATGA
GCTGATTTAACAAAAATTTAACGCGAATTTTAACAAAATATTAACGCTTACAATTTAGGTGGCACTTTTC
GGGGAAATGTGCGCGGAACCCCTATTTGTTTATTTTTCTAAATACATTCAAATATGTATCCGCTCATGAA
TTAATTCTTAGAAAAACTCATCGAGCATCAAATGAAACTGCAATTTATTCATATCAGGATTATCAATACC
ATATTTTTGAAAAAGCCGTTTCTGTAATGAAGGAGAAAACTCACCGAGGCAGTTCCATAGGATGGCAAGA
TCCTGGTATCGGTCTGCGATTCCGACTCGTCCAACATCAATACAACCTATTAATTTCCCCTCGTCAAAAA
TAAGGTTATCAAGTGAGAAATCACCATGAGTGACGACTGAATCCGGTGAGAATGGCAAAAGTTTATGCAT
TTCTTTCCAGACTTGTTCAACAGGCCAGCCATTACGCTCGTCATCAAAATCACTCGCATCAACCAAACCG
TTATTCATTCGTGATTGCGCCTGAGCGAGACGAAATACGCGATCGCTGTTAAAAGGACAATTACAAACAG
GAATCGAATGCAACCGGCGCAGGAACACTGCCAGCGCATCAACAATATTTTCACCTGAATCAGGATATTC
TTCTAATACCTGGAATGCTGTTTTCCCGGGGATCGCAGTGGTGAGTAACCATGCATCATCAGGAGTACGG
ATAAAATGCTTGATGGTCGGAAGAGGCATAAATTCCGTCAGCCAGTTTAGTCTGACCATCTCATCTGTAA
CATCATTGGCAACGCTACCTTTGCCATGTTTCAGAAACAACTCTGGCGCATCGGGCTTCCCATACAATCG
ATAGATTGTCGCACCTGATTGCCCGACATTATCGCGAGCCCATTTATACCCATATAAATCAGCATCCATG
TTGGAATTTAATCGCGGCCTAGAGCAAGACGTTTCCCGTTGAATATGGCTCATAACACCCCTTGTATTAC
TGTTTATGTAAGCAGACAGTTTTATTGTTCATGACCAAAATCCCTTAACGTGAGTTTTCGTTCCACTGAG
CGTCAGACCCCGTAGAAAAGATCAAAGGATCTTCTTGAGATCCTTTTTTTCTGCGCGTAATCTGCTGCTT
GCAAACAAAAAAACCACCGCTACCAGCGGTGGTTTGTTTGCCGGATCAAGAGCTACCAACTCTTTTTCCG
AAGGTAACTGGCTTCAGCAGAGCGCAGATACCAAATACTGTCCTTCTAGTGTAGCCGTAGTTAGGCCACC
ACTTCAAGAACTCTGTAGCACCGCCTACATACCTCGCTCTGCTAATCCTGTTACCAGTGGCTGCTGCCAG
TGGCGATAAGTCGTGTCTTACCGGGTTGGACTCAAGACGATAGTTACCGGATAAGGCGCAGCGGTCGGGC
TGAACGGGGGGTTCGTGCACACAGCCCAGCTTGGAGCGAACGACCTACACCGAACTGAGATACCTACAGC
GTGAGCTATGAGAAAGCGCCACGCTTCCCGAAGGGAGAAAGGCGGACAGGTATCCGGTAAGCGGCAGGGT
CGGAACAGGAGAGCGCACGAGGGAGCTTCCAGGGGGAAACGCCTGGTATCTTTATAGTCCTGTCGGGTTT
CGCCACCTCTGACTTGAGCGTCGATTTTTGTGATGCTCGTCAGGGGGGCGGAGCCTATGGAAAAACGCCA
GCAACGCGGCCTTTTTACGGTTCCTGGCCTTTTGCTGGCCTTTTGCTCACATGTTCTTTCCTGCGTTATC
CCCTGATTCTGTGGATAACCGTATTACCGCCTTTGAGTGAGCTGATACCGCTCGCCGCAGCCGAACGACC
GAGCGCAGCGAGTCAGTGAGCGAGGAAGCGGAAGAGCGCCTGATGCGGTATTTTCTCCTTACGCATCTGT
GCGGTATTTCACACCGCAATGGTGCACTCTCAGTACAATCTGCTCTGATGCCGCATAGTTAAGCCAGTAT
ACACTCCGCTATCGCTACGTGACTGGGTCATGGCTGCGCCCCGACACCCGCCAACACCCGCTGACGCGCC
CTGACGGGCTTGTCTGCTCCCGGCATCCGCTTACAGACAAGCTGTGACCGTCTCCGGGAGCTGCATGTGT
CAGAGGTTTTCACCGTCATCACCGAAACGCGCGAGGCAGCTGCGGTAAAGCTCATCAGCGTGGTCGTGAA
GCGATTCACAGATGTCTGCCTGTTCATCCGCGTCCAGCTCGTTGAGTTTCTCCAGAAGCGTTAATGTCTG
GCTTCTGATAAAGCGGGCCATGTTAAGGGCGGTTTTTTCCTGTTTGGTCACTGATGCCTCCGTGTAAGGG
GGATTTCTGTTCATGGGGGTAATGATACCGATGAAACGAGAGAGGATGCTCACGATACGGGTTACTGATG
ATGAACATGCCCGGTTACTGGAACGTTGTGAGGGTAAACAACTGGCGGTATGGATGCGGCGGGACCAGAG
AAAAATCACTCAGGGTCAATGCCAGCGCTTCGTTAATACAGATGTAGGTGTTCCACAGGGTAGCCAGCAG
CATCCTGCGATGCAGATCCGGAACATAATGGTGCAGGGCGCTGACTTCCGCGTTTCCAGACTTTACGAAA
CACGGAAACCGAAGACCATTCATGTTGTTGCTCAGGTCGCAGACGTTTTGCAGCAGCAGTCGCTTCACGT
TCGCTCGCGTATCGGTGATTCATTCTGCTAACCAGTAAGGCAACCCCGCCAGCCTAGCCGGGTCCTCAAC
GACAGGAGCACGATCATGCGCACCCGTGGGGCCGCCATGCCGGCGATAATGGCCTGCTTCTCGCCGAAAC
GTTTGGTGGCGGGACCAGTGACGAAGGCTTGAGCGAGGGCGTGCAAGATTCCGAATACCGCAAGCGACAG
GCCGATCATCGTCGCGCTCCAGCGAAAGCGGTCCTCGCCGAAAATGACCCAGAGCGCTGCCGGCACCTGT
CCTACGAGTTGCATGATAAAGAAGACAGTCATAAGTGCGGCGACGATAGTCATGCCCCGCGCCCACCGGA
AGGAGCTGACTGGGTTGAAGGCTCTCAAGGGCATCGGTCGAGATCCCGGTGCCTAATGAGTGAGCTAACT
TACATTAATTGCGTTGCGCTCACTGCCCGCTTTCCAGTCGGGAAACCTGTCGTGCCAGCTGCATTAATGA
ATCGGCCAACGCGCGGGGAGAGGCGGTTTGCGTATTGGGCGCCAGGGTGGTTTTTCTTTTCACCAGTGAG
ACGGGCAACAGCTGATTGCCCTTCACCGCCTGGCCCTGAGAGAGTTGCAGCAAGCGGTCCACGCTGGTTT
GCCCCAGCAGGCGAAAATCCTGTTTGATGGTGGTTAACGGCGGGATATAACATGAGCTGTCTTCGGTATC
GTCGTATCCCACTACCGAGATATCCGCACCAACGCGCAGCCCGGACTCGGTAATGGCGCGCATTGCGCCC
AGCGCCATCTGATCGTTGGCAACCAGCATCGCAGTGGGAACGATGCCCTCATTCAGCATTTGCATGGTTT
GTTGAAAACCGGACATGGCACTCCAGTCGCCTTCCCGTTCCGCTATCGGCTGAATTTGATTGCGAGTGAG
ATATTTATGCCAGCCAGCCAGACGCAGACGCGCCGAGACAGAACTTAATGGGCCCGCTAACAGCGCGATT
TGCTGGTGACCCAATGCGACCAGATGCTCCACGCCCAGTCGCGTACCGTCTTCATGGGAGAAAATAATAC
TGTTGATGGGTGTCTGGTCAGAGACATCAAGAAATAACGCCGGAACATTAGTGCAGGCAGCTTCCACAGC
AATGGCATCCTGGTCATCCAGCGGATAGTTAATGATCAGCCCACTGACGCGTTGCGCGAGAAGATTGTGC
ACCGCCGCTTTACAGGCTTCGACGCCGCTTCGTTCTACCATCGACACCACCACGCTGGCACCCAGTTGAT
CGGCGCGAGATTTAATCGCCGCGACAATTTGCGACGGCGCGTGCAGGGCCAGACTGGAGGTGGCAACGCC
AATCAGCAACGACTGTTTGCCCGCCAGTTGTTGTGCCACGCGGTTGGGAATGTAATTCAGCTCCGCCATC
GCCGCTTCCACTTTTTCCCGCGTTTTCGCAGAAACGTGGCTGGCCTGGTTCACCACGCGGGAAACGGTCT
GATAAGAGACACCGGCATACTCTGCGACATCGTATAACGTTACTGGTTTCACATTCACCACCCTGAATTG
ACTCTCTTCCGGGCGCTATCATGCCATACCGCGAAAGGTTTTGCGCCATTCGATGGTGTCCGGGATCTCG
ACGCTCTCCCTTATGCGACTCCTGCATTAGGAAGCAGCCCAGTAGTAGGTTGAGGCCGTTGAGCACCGCC
GCCGCAAGGAATGGTGCATGCAAGGAGATGGCGCCCAACAGTCCCCCGGCCACGGGGCCTGCCACCATAC
CCACGCCGAAACAAGCGCTCATGAGCCCGAAGTGGCGAGCCCGATCTTCCCCATCGGTGATGTCGGCGAT
ATAGGCGCCAGCAACCGCACCTGTGGCGCCGGTGATGCCGGCCACGATGCGTCCGGCGTAGAGGATCGAG
ATCTCGATCCCGCGAAATTAATACGACTCACTATAGGGGAATTGTGAGCGGATAACAATTCCAAGCTTCG
CCAGGGTTTTCCCAGTCGAGCTCATGACTCATATTTATAGTTATTCTCCTCATTTCCCAAGTTTCCGACA
ACAAATAACAAGGAATTAAAAAAATGGCAGTTGAAAAAACCAATTCTTCCTCCAGCTTGGCAGAAGTTAT
TGATAGAATCCTCGACAAAGGTATCGTAATTGACGCTTGGGTTCGTGTTTCCTTAGTTGGTATCGAACTA
CTAGCAATTGAAGCTCGGATCGTTATCGCTTCCGTTGAAACCTACTTGAAGTATGCTGAAGCAGTTGGTT
TGACCCAATCAGCAGCAGTACCTGCTTAATTTAATTAAGCAAGTTACCAAGTAGGAGAATAACCATGACT
CATATTTATAGTTATTCTCCTCATTTCCCAAGTTTCCGACAACAAATAACAAGGAATTAAAAAAATGGCA
GTTGAAAAAACCAATTCTTCCTCCAGCTTGGCAGAAGTTATTGATAGAATCCTCGACAAAGGTATCGTAA
TTGACGCTTGGGTTCGTGTTTCCTTAGTTGGTATCGAACTACTAGCAATTGAAGCTCGGATCGTTATCGC
TTCCGTTGAAACCTACTTGAAGTATGCTGAAGCAGTTGGTTTGACCCAATCAGCAGCAGTACCTGCTTAA
TTTAATTAAGCTCCATAATATCAGGATTAATTAATCCTGATATTGGTTCTGCTTTTTTTAATTATCTAGA
TATTTGGAAATCAACGCTTCTCAAAGGATATTACAAAAAAGTACGAATCCTTATAATGTAGTACCTGGAG
AAGCAATTTCTGTTAGGTCTGGGAGCTCCCATGGGATCGTTATCCCGCGGCCAAGCTTGCTAGCGCTAAT
TTACTATTTTTTGGAGAACTTCATGATTTCTTTAATGGCAAAAATCCGGCAAGAACATCAGTCAATAGCA
GAGAAAGTGGCTGAACTATCTCTTGAGACCAGAGAATTCTTGTCCGTCACGACAGCGAAAAGACAAGAGC
AAGCTGAAAAACAAGCTCAAGAACTGCAAGCATTCTACAAGGATCTTCAGGAAACAAGTCAGCAGTTTTT
ATCAGAAACAGCCCAAGCCAGAATTGCTCAAGCTGAAAAACAAGCTCAAGAACTGTTAGCATTCCACAAA
GAACTTCAAGAAACAAGTCAGCAGTTTTTATCAGCAACAGCCCAAGCCAGAATTGCTCAAGCTGAAAAAC
AAGCGCAAGAACTGTTAGCATTTTATCAAGAAGTTCGGGAAACAAGTCAGCAGTTTTTATCAGCAACAGC
CCAAGCAAGAATTGCTCAAGCTGAAAAACAAGCTCAAGAACTGTTAGCATTCCACAAAGAACTTCAAGAA
ACAAGTCAGCAGTTTTTATCAGCAACAGCCGACGCAAGAACTGCTCAAGCTAAGGAACAGAAGGAATCTC
TCCTGAAATTCCGTCAGGATTTGTTTGTGAGTATCTTTGGTTAATAAAGATCTAACTATTGGAGGCTACT
AAAAATGGAAATTAAAAAAATTATGCAAGCCGTGAACGACTTTTTCGGTGAACACGTAGCTCCTCCTCAT
AAAATTACCTCGGTGGAAGCTACTGAAGATGAAGGTTGGAGAGTTATTGTTGAAGTCATTGAAGAACGAG
AATATATGAAAAAATACGCCAAAGATGAAATGCTCGGAACGTACGAGTGCTTTGTAAATAAAGAAAAAGA
AGTCATTTCATTCAAACGACTCGACGTCAGATATAGAAGCGCCATTGGCATTGAAGCATAAACGATAAGA
TGGCAGGAGGAACGTAAAAATGACCGTCTTAACAGACAAAAGGAAAAAAGGCAGTGGAGCTTTTATACAA
GATGACGAGACAAAAGAGGTTCTTTCAAGAGCGCTGAGCTATTTAAAATCCGGCTATTCCATTCATTTTA
CAGGTCCTGCCGGCGGAGGCAAAACCTCTTTAGCGCGAGCGCTTGCTAAAAAGAGAAAGCGTCCTGTAAT
GCTGATGCACGGGAATCACGAGCTCAACAACAAAGATTTAATTGGCGATTTTACGGGATACACGAGCAAA
AAAGTAATCGACCAGTACGTTCGTTCTGTCTATAAAAAAGATGAACAGGTGAGTGAAAACTGGCAGGATG
GCCGATTGCTTGAAGCTGTAAAAAATGGCTATACGCTGATTTACGACGAATTTACTCGTTCTAAGCCTGC
GACGAATAATATCTTTCTATCGATATTAGAAGAAGGCGTGCTGCCGCTGTATGGAGTAAAAATGACCGAT
CCTTTTGTGCGCGTGCATCCCGATTTCCGCGTCATCTTCACAAGCAATCCAGCTGAGTATGCCGGCGTAT
ATGATACGCAAGATGCGCTTCTCGACAGGTTAATTACCATGTTTATTGATTATAAAGACATCGACAGAGA
GACAGCGATTTTAACGGAGAAAACGGACGTAGAAGAAGATGAAGCGCGCACAATTGTAACGCTCGTAGCA
AACGTGCGAAACCGCTCTGGAGACGAAAACAGCAGCGGACTTAGCCTGCGGGCTTCGCTTATGATCGCTA
CCCTTGCCACGCAGCAAGACATTCCTATCGATGGAAGTGACGAAGATTTTCAAACGTTATGTATCGATAT
TTTGCATCATCCGCTTACCAAATGTTTGGATGAAGAAAATGCAAAAAGCAAAGCCGAAAAAATCATTTTA
GAAGAATGTAAGAATATAGACACTGAAGAAAAGTAAAGGAGCTTGAAAACATGAGTGAAACAAACGAAAC
AGGTATTTATATTTTTAGCGCCATTCAAACGGATAAAGACGAAGAATTTGGCGCCGTGGAAGTAGAAGGA
ACAAAAGCTGAAACATTTTTGATTCGCTACAAAGACGCGGCTATGGTAGCAGCTGAAGTACCGATGAAAA
TTTATCATCCTAATCGCCAAAATTTATTAATGCATCAAAACGCAGTAGCAGCGATTATGGACAAGAACGA
TACGGTTATTCCAATCAGCTTTGGGAATGTATTCAAATCAAAAGAAGACGTAAAAGTTCTTTTGGAAAAC
CTTTATCCGCAGTTTGAAAAGCTGTTTCCAGCGATCAAAGGAAAAATTGAAGTCGGTTTAAAAGTAATTG
GGAAAAAAGAATGGCTTGAGAAAAAAGTAAACGAAAATCCTGAACTTGAGAAAGTATCAGCATCCGTAAA
AGGAAAATCAGAAGCAGCCGGTTATTATGAGCGTATTCAACTTGGAGGAATGGCTCAAAAGATGTTTACT
TCCCTGCAAAAAGAAGTCAAGACAGATGTGTTTTCTCCGCTTGAAGAAGCAGCGGAAGCAGCAAAAGCAA
ATGAGCCAACGGGCGAAACGATGCTTTTAAACGCGTCTTTCTTAATTAACCGAGAAGATGAAGCGAAGTT
TGATGAAAAAGTAAATGAAGCGCATGAAAACTGGAAAGACAAAGCCGATTTTCATTACAGCGGTCCTTGG
CCTGCTTATAATTTTGTGAACATTCGCCTAAAAGTAGAAGAGAAATAACGTGCTTCACAAATTAGTAACC
GCACCCATTAACCTTGTAGTGAAAATCGGCGAAAAAGTACAGGAAGAAGCTGATAAACAGCTATATGACC
TTCCGACGATTCAGCAAAAGCTCATTCAGCTTCAAATGATGTTTGAGCTTGGTGAAATTCCAGAAGAAGC
GTTTCAAGAAAAAGAAGATGAATTGTTAATGAGGTACGAAATTGCGAAACGCAGAGAAATTGAACAATGG
GAAGAGCTAACACAAAAAAGAAATGAGGAATCCTAGATGGGAGAATTACTGTATTTATACGGTTTAATTC
CAACAAAAGAAGCAGCAGCCATAGAGCCGTTTCCATCTTATAAGGGGTTTGACGGAGAACATTCACTGTA
CCCAATTGCGTTTGATCAGGTGACGGCTGTAGTTTCTAAGCTGGATGCTGACACCTATTCAGAAAAAGTG
ATTCAAGAAAAAATGGAGCAGGATATGAGCTGGCTGCAGGAAAAAGCATTTCATCATCACGAAACGGTAG
CCGCTTTGTACGAAGAATTTACGATCATTCCATTAAAATTTTGCACCATTTATAAAGGTGAAGAAAGTCT
GCAGGCAGCTATTGAGATTAACAAAGAAAAGATAGAGAATTCACTGACGCTGCTTCAAGGAAATGAAGAG
TGGAATGTGAAAATTTACTGTGATGATACAGAGCTTAAAAAAGGAATCAGCGAAACGAATGAAAGCGTGA
AAGCGAAAAAACAAGAAATTAGTCACTTATCACCAGGAAGACAGTTTTTTGAAAAGAAAAAAATAGATCA
GCTGATTGAAAAAGAATTAGAGCTTCACAAAAACAAAGTGTGTGAAGAGATACATGACAAGCTAAAAGAA
TTATCGCTTTATGACTCTGTTAAAAAGAATTGGAGCAAAGACGTAACTGGCGCAGCTGAACAGATGGCGT
GGAACAGCGTGTTTCTTCTCCCGTCTCTGCAGATTACTAAGTTCGTAAACGAAATAGAAGAGCTTCAGCA
AAGGCTTGAAAATAAAGGCTGGAAGTTTGAAGTGACGGGACCATGGCCGCCCTATCATTTCTCGAGCTTT
GCGTAAAGTGAGGAATTAACATTATGTCTCTTAAACAATCCATGGAGAATAAAGATATTGCTCTTATTGA
TATTTTAGATGTCATTTTAGATAAAGGAGTCGCCATTAAAGGAGACTTAATCATTTCCATAGCTGGCGTC
GATTTAGTGTATTTGGATTTGCGGGTGCTTATTTCTTCGGTTGAAACGCTTGTGCAAGCAAAAGAAGGAA
ATCACAAACCAATCACTTCTGAACAATTTGATAAACAAAAGGAGGAATTAATGGATGCAACCGGTCAGCC
AAGCAAATGGACGAATCCACTTGGATCCTGATCAAGCTGAACAAGGCTTAGCGCAGCTTGTGATGACAGT
TATTGAGCTATTGAGGCAAATCGTTGAACGTCATGCCATGAGGCGGGTGGAGGGTGGAACGTTGACGGAC
GAACAAATTGAAAACTTAGGAATTGCACTAATGAACTTAGAAGAAAAAATGGACGAGTTGAAAGAGGTGT
TCGGTCTGGATGCAGAAGATTTAAATATTGATCTTGGACCGCTAGGCAGCCTGCTTTAAGCGGTCAGTAG
GAGGAACAGTATGGCAGTCGAACATAATATGCAGTCAAGTACGATTGTAGATGTGCTCGAAAAGATTTTG
GATAAAGGAGTCGTTATAGCGGGGGACATCACCGTAGGAATTGCAGATGTCGAGCTATTAACGATAAAGA
TCCGCTTGATTGTGGCTTCGGTTGATAAGGCAAAAGAAATCGGCATGGACTGGTGGGAAAATGATCCGTA
TCTCAGTTCAAAAGGAGCCAATAACAAAGCGCTCGAAGAAGAAAATAAAATGCTGCATGAGCGGTTAAAA
ACGCTTGAAGAAAAAATAGAAACGAAACGTTAAAAACTGTACGCTACTTAAAAAATGGAGGGATTTACAA
TGGCAACTGAAACAAAATTAGATAACACACAGGCAGAAAACAAGGAAAATAAAAATGCGGAAAACGGTTC
AAAAGAAAAGAACGGTTCAAAAGCAAGCAAAACAACAAGCAGCGGGCCAATCAAACGAGCGGTAGCAGGA
GGCATCATCGGTGCAACGATTGGATATGTATCGACTCCTGAAAATCGAAAAAGTCTCCTTGACCGCATTG
ATACAGACGAATTAAAAAGCAAAGCATCTGATTTAGGAACAAAGGTAAAAGAAAAATCAAAAAGCAGCGT
GGCCAGCCTGAAAACATCTGCGGGAAGCTTGTTTAAAAAAGATAAAGATAAATCAAAAGATGATGAAGAA
AACGTAAATTCTTCTAGTAGCGAAACAGAAGACGATAACGTTCAAGAGTACGACGAGTTAAAAGAAGAAA
ATCAAACTCTTCAAGATCGCTTATCACAGCTTGAAGAAAAAATGAACATGCTTGTTGAGCTTAGCCTCAA
TAAAAATCAAGACGAAGAAGCGGAAGATACAGATTCCGACGAAGAAGAGAACGATGAGAACGATGAAAAC
GATGAAAACGAGCAGGACGATGAAAACGAAGAAGAAACATCTAAGCCACGTAAAAAGGATAAAAAAGAAG
CTGAGGAAGAAGAAAGTGAAAGTGACGAAGACAGCGAGGAAGAAGAGGAAGATTCTCGCTCAAACAAAAA
AAATAAAAAAGTAAAAACAGAAGAAGAAGACGAAGATGAAAGCGAAGAAGAAAAAAAGGAAGCGAAACCA
AAAAAGTCAACAGCTAAAAAATCAAAAAATACAAAAGCAAAGAAAAACACGGACGAAGAAGATGATGAAG
CAACATCTCTTTCTAGTGAAGACGATACAACAGCCTAAGACGTAAAGGAGGAAAGAAAGACATGAGTACA
GGCCCTTCTTTTTCAACTAAAGACAATACGCTTGAATACTTTGTGAAAGCTTCTAATAAACACGGCTTTT
CACTTGATATTTCATTAAATGTAAACGGCGCTGTGATTTCCGGTACCATGATTTCAGCAAAAGAATACTT
TGATTACTTAAGCGAAACGTTTGAAGAAGGCAGTGAAGTGGCTCAGGCGCTAAGCGAACAATTCTCTTTA
GCAAGCGAAGCGAGCGAATCAAACGGAGAAGCAGAAGCCCATTTTATTCATTTGAAAAATACAAAGATTT
ACTGTGGAGACAGTAAATCTACTCCTTCTAAAGGCAAAATCTTTTGGAGAGGGAAAATAGCAGAAGTAGA
CGGGTTTTTCTTAGGAAAGATTTCTGATGCAAAATCAACGAGTAAAAAGAGTTCATAAAAAACGGCGGGG
TGATTGCCCCGCCGTTTTTTAGTGATGTGATGAGATGTGCAGCTTCTTTTTTCGATACATGAGCGGAGTC
ATCTTCATTTCTTTTCGAAACTGATTAATAAAATAGCTTGTACTATTAAACCCTACTTGATAGGCGACTT
CCGTCACATTTGCTTCTGCTTGCTGCAGGATCCGGCTGCTAACAAAGCCCGAAAGGAAGCTGAGTTGGCT
GCTGCCACCGCTGAGCAATAACTAGCATAACCCCTTGGGGCCTCTAAACGGGTCTTGAGGGGTTTTTTGC
TGAAAGGAGGAACTATATCCGGAT
